Addgene plasmid #196094: CAGGS-safb∆dd3-NLS-3XFLAG-V5
Purpose: Expresses mouse SAFB lacking the third computationally called disordered domain in mammalian cells. Contains a c-terminal 3xFlag tag and a c-terminal V5 tag
Depositing lab: Mauro Calabrese. Depositing organization: University of North Carolina at Chapel Hill. Publication: SAFB associates with nascent RNAs and can promote gene expression in mouse embryonic stem cells. Cherney R, Eberhard Q, Giri G, Mills C, Porrello A, Zhang Z, White D, Trotman JB, Herring L, Dominguez D, Calabrese M. RNA. 2023 Jul 19:rna.079569.122. doi: 10.1261/rna.079569.122. PubMed 37468167.
Backbone
  Vector backbone: Addgene Plasmid #196383
  Backbone manufacturer: Genewiz
  Total vector size (bp): 10778
  Modifications to backbone: Insertion of SAFB∆DD3 cDNA in AvrII and NotI sites.
  Vector type: Mammalian Expression, Bacterial Expression
  Selectable markers: Hygromycin
Growth in bacteria
  Bacterial resistance: Ampicillin, 100 μg/mL
  Growth temperature: 37°C
  Growth strain: DH5alpha
  Copy number: Unknown
Gene/Insert
  Gene/Insert name: SAFB
  Species: M. musculus (mouse)
  Insert size (bp): 1986
  Mutation: Removed amino acids 638-925 (predicted disordered domain 3) of mouse SAFB protein
  Entrez Gene: Safb (a.k.a. 3110021E02Rik, 5330423C17Rik, E130307D12, HAP, HET, SAF-B1, SAFB1)
  Promoter: CAGGS
  Tag / fusion protein: C-terminal 3xFLAG (C terminal on backbone); C-terminal V5 (C terminal on backbone)
  Cloning method: Restriction Enzyme; 5′ cloning site AvrII (not destroyed); 3′ cloning site NotI (not destroyed)
  Sequencing primers: 5′ GGCTCTAGAGCCTCTGCTAAC
Resource information
  A portion of this plasmid was derived from a plasmid made by: Azenta (Genewiz)
Terms and licenses: Academic/Nonprofit Terms; Industry Terms: Not Available to Industry
How to cite: CAGGS-safb∆dd3-NLS-3XFLAG-V5 was a gift from Mauro Calabrese (Addgene plasmid # 196094 ; http://n2t.net/addgene:196094 ; RRID:Addgene_196094)
