[The description below was written by a language model from this plasmid's Addgene catalogue record and pLannotate feature annotations shown in this document.]
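Description:
CAGGS-safb∆dd3-NLS-3XFLAG-V5 is a 10.8 kb mammalian expression plasmid that produces a truncated form of mouse SAFB (scaffold attachment factor B) from which amino acids 638–925, the third computationally predicted disordered domain, have been removed. The roughly 2 kb cDNA was inserted between AvrII and NotI sites of a commercially synthesised parental backbone, and both sites remain intact. Transcription is driven by the CAGGS promoter, annotated here as its three standard parts: the CMV immediate-early enhancer, the chicken β-actin promoter and a chimeric β-actin/β-globin intron, a combination that gives strong, broadly active expression in mammalian cells. The backbone supplies C-terminal 3xFLAG and V5 epitope tags in frame with the insert, followed by a bGH polyadenylation signal. The plasmid name also indicates a nuclear localisation signal, presumably in the gap between the SAFB coding region and the tags, although it is not annotated in the feature table.

A second cassette provides selection in mammalian cells: an EF-1α core promoter joined to an HTLV-1 LTR fragment (a common composite promoter) drives the hygromycin B phosphotransferase gene, terminated by an SV40 poly(A) signal. In E. coli the plasmid is maintained through a high-copy ColE1/pUC-type origin and ampicillin resistance. An f1 origin, lacZα and lac promoter/operator remnants are carried over from the cloning vector. Short matches to the lambda phage portal gene flank the two mammalian cassettes, and their role is not stated in the record. The construct belongs to a study of SAFB association with nascent RNA and gene expression in mouse embryonic stem cells. It is suited to expressing the deletion mutant and detecting or immunoprecipitating it via the epitope tags to test the contribution of this disordered domain.
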