Features (pLannotate 1.2.2; 24 found; start..end, strand, type, name):
      1..105     -  promoter       AmpR promoter: bla
    158..586     -  rep_origin     f1 ori (sequence partly withheld): f1 bacteriophage origin of replication; arrow indicates direction of (+) strand synthesis
    591..746     -  CDS            lacZα (fragment): LacZα fragment of β-galactosidase; lacZ fragment
    748..867     +  CDS            B (fragment): PORTL_LAMBD - Experimental evidence at protein level: Swiss-Prot protein existence level 1. Forms the portal vertex of the capsid (PubMed:6228056, PubMed:6232391). This portal plays critical roles in head assembly, genome packaging, neck/tail attachment, and genome ejection (Probable). The portal protein multimerizes as a single ring-shaped homododecamer arranged around a central channel (PubMed:6232391). Binds to the terminase subunits to form the packaging machine (PubMed:7799432). From Escherichia phage lambda (Bacteriophage lambda).
   1444..1747    +  enhancer       CMV enhancer: human cytomegalovirus immediate early enhancer
   1749..2026    +  promoter       chicken β-actin promoter: No description available
   2027..3043    +  intron         chimeric intron: chimera between introns from chicken β-actin and rabbit β-globin
   3122..5038    +  CDS            Safb (fragment): SAFB1_MOUSE - Also known as Safb1. Experimental evidence at protein level: Swiss-Prot protein existence level 1. Binds to scaffold/matrix attachment region (S/MAR) DNA and forms a molecular assembly point to allow the formation of a 'transcriptosomal' complex (consisting of SR proteins and RNA polymerase II) coupling transcription and RNA processing (By similarity). Functions as an estrogen receptor corepressor and can also bind to the HSP27 promoter and decrease its transcription (By similarity). Thereby acts as a negative regulator of cell proliferation (By similarity). When associated with
   5123..5185    +  CDS            3xFLAG: three tandem FLAG® epitope tags, followed by an enterokinase cleavage site
   5204..5244    +  CDS            V5 tag (fragment): epitope tag from simian virus 5
   5275..5499    +  polyA_signal   bGH poly(A) signal: bovine growth hormone polyadenylation signal
   5627..5717    +  promoter       cat promoter: promoter of the E. coli cat gene encoding chloramphenicol acetyltransferase
   5765..5976    +  promoter       EF-1α core promoter: core promoter for human elongation factor EF-1α
   5989..6257    +  LTR            5' LTR (truncated): truncated 5' long terminal repeat (LTR) from human T-cell leukemia virus (HTLV) type 1
   6294..7319    +  CDS            HygR: hygromycin B phosphotransferase confers resistance to hygromycin
   7348..7469    +  polyA_signal   SV40 poly(A) signal: SV40 polyadenylation signal
   7487..7579    +  ncRNA          G-CSF SLDE: Accession: RF00183 - G-CSF factor stem-loop destabilising element (SLDE)
   8276..8743    +  CDS            B (fragment): PORTL_LAMBD - Experimental evidence at protein level: Swiss-Prot protein existence level 1. Forms the portal vertex of the capsid (PubMed:6228056, PubMed:6232391). This portal plays critical roles in head assembly, genome packaging, neck/tail attachment, and genome ejection (Probable). The portal protein multimerizes as a single ring-shaped homododecamer arranged around a central channel (PubMed:6232391). Binds to the terminase subunits to form the packaging machine (PubMed:7799432). From Escherichia phage lambda (Bacteriophage lambda).
   8781..8797    -  protein_bind   lac operator: The lac repressor binds to the lac operator to inhibit transcription in E. coli. This inhibition can be relieved by adding lactose or isopropyl-β-D-thiogalactopyranoside (IPTG). lac repressor encoded by lacI
   8805..8835    -  promoter       lac promoter: promoter for the E. coli lac operon
   8850..8871    -  protein_bind   CAP binding site: CAP binding activates transcription in the presence of cAMP. E. coli catabolite activator protein
   8884..8976    -  CDS            lacI (fragment): lac repressor; lacI; The lac repressor binds to the lac operator to inhibit transcription in E. coli. This inhibition can be relieved by adding lactose or isopropyl-β-D-thiogalactopyranoside (IPTG).
   9159..9747    -  rep_origin     ori: high-copy-number ColE1/pMB1/pBR322/pUC origin of replication
   9918..10778   -  CDS            AmpR: β-lactamase; bla; confers resistance to ampicillin, carbenicillin, and related antibiotics
>Addgene plasmid #196094 | CAGGS-safb∆dd3-NLS-3XFLAG-V5 | addgene full sequence | sequence record 384649 | Addgene NGS Result
ACTCTTCCTTTTTCAATATTATTGAAGCATTTATCAGGGTTATTGTCTCATGAGCGGATACATATTTGAA
TGTATTTAGAAAAATAAACAAATAGGGGTTCCGCGCACATTTCCCCGAAAAGTGCCACCTAAATTGTAAG
CGTTAATATTTTGTTAAAATTCGCGTTAAATTTTTGTTAAATCAGCTCATTTTTTAACCAATAGGCCGAA
ATCGGCAAAATCCCTTATAAATCAAAAGAATAGACCGAGATAGGGT
[37 nt withheld, positions 257-293]
AAAGAACGTGGACTCCAACGTCAAAGG
[49 nt withheld, positions 321-369]
T
[91 nt withheld, positions 371-461]
G
[124 nt withheld, positions 463-586]
CCCATTCGCCATTCAGGCTGCGCAACTGTTGGGAAGGGCGATCGGTGCGGGCCTCTTCGCTATTACGCCA
GCTGGCGAAAGGGGGATGTGCTGCAAGGCGATTAAGTTGGGTAACGCCAGGGTTTTCCCAGTCACGACGT
TGTAAAACGACGGCCAGTGAGCGCGCCTCGTTCATTCACGTTTTTGAACCCGTGGAGGACGGGCAGACTC
GCGGTGCAAATGTGTTTTACAGCGTGATGGAGCAGATGAAGATGCTCGACACGCTGCAGAACACGCAGCT
AGATTAACCCTAGAAAGATAATCATATTGTGACGTACGTTAAAGATAATCATGTGTAAAATTGACGCATG
TGTTTTATCGGTCTGTATATCGAGGTTTATTTATTAATTTGAATAGATATTAAGTTTTATTATATTTACA
CTTACATACTAATAATAAATTCAACAAACAATTTATTTATGTTTATTTATTTATTAAAAAAAACAAAAAC
TCAAAATTTCTTCTATAAAGTAACAAAACTTTTATGAGGGACAGCCCCCCCCCAAAGCCCCCAGGGATGT
AATTACGTCCCTCCCCCGCTAGGGGGCAGCAGCGAGCCGCCCGGGGCTCCGCTCCGGTCCGGCGCTCCCC
CCGCATCCCCGAGCCGGCAGCGTGCGGGGACAGCCCGGGCACGGGGAAGGTGGCACGGGATCGCTTTCCT
CTGAACGCTTCTCGCTGCTCTTTGAGCCTGCAGACACCTGGGGGGATACGGGGAAAAGGCCTCCACGGCC
AGACTAGTGGATCCATTGATTATTGACTAGTTATTAATAGTAATCAATTACGGGGTCATTAGTTCATAGC
CCATATATGGAGTTCCGCGTTACATAACTTACGGTAAATGGCCCGCCTGGCTGACCGCCCAACGACCCCC
GCCCATTGACGTCAATAATGACGTATGTTCCCATAGTAACGCCAATAGGGACTTTCCATTGACGTCAATG
GGTGGAGTATTTACGGTAAACTGCCCACTTGGCAGTACATCAAGTGTATCATATGCCAAGTACGCCCCCT
ATTGACGTCAATGACGGTAAATGGCCCGCCTGGCATTATGCCCAGTACATGACCTTATGGGACTTTCCTA
CTTGGCAGTACATCTACGTATTAGTCATCGCTATTACCATGGTCGAGGTGAGCCCCACGTTCTGCTTCAC
TCTCCCCATCTCCCCCCCCTCCCCACCCCCAATTTTGTATTTATTTATTTTTTAATTATTTTGTGCAGCG
ATGGGGGCGGGGGGGGGGGGGGGGCGCGCGCCRGGSGGGGSGGGGSGGGGSGRGGGGSGGGGSGGGGSGR
GGCGGRGAGGKGCGGCGGCAGCCAATCAGAGCGGCGCGCTCCGAAAGTTTCCTTTTATGGCGAGGCGGCG
GCGGCGGCGGCCCTATAAAAAGCGAAGCGCGCGGCGGGCGGGAGTCGCTGCGCGCTGCCTTCGCCCCGTG
CCCCGCTCCGCCGCCGCCTCGCGCCGCCCGCCCCGGCTCTGACTGACCGCGTTACTCCCACAGGTGAGCG
GGCGGGACGGCCCTTCTCCTCCGGGCTGTAATTAGCGCTTGGTTTAATGACGGCTTGTTTCTTTTCTGTG
GCTGCGTGAAAGCCTTGAGGGGCTCCGGGAGGGCCCTTTGTGCGGGGGGAGCGGCTCGGGGGGTGCGTGC
GTGTGTGTGTGCGTGGGGAGCGCCGCGTGCGGCTCCGCGCTGCCCGGCGGCTGTGAGCGCTGCGGGCGCG
GCGCGGGGCTTTGTGCGCTCCGCAGTGTGCGCGAGGGGAGCGCGGCCGGGGGCGGTGCCCCGCGGTGCGG
GGGGGGCTGCGAGGGGAACAAAGGCTGCGTGCGGGGTGTGTGCGTGGGGGGGTGAGCAGGGGGTGTGGGC
GCGTCGGTCGGGCTGCAACCCCCCCTGCACCCCCCTCCCCGAGTTGCTGAGCACGGCCCGGCTTCGGGTG
CGGGGCTCCGTACGGGGCGTGGCGCGGGGCTCGCCGTGCCGGGCGGGGGGTGGCGGCAGGTGGGGGTGCC
GGGCGGGGCGGGGCCGCCTCGGGCCGGGGRGGGCTCGGGGGRGGGGCGCGGCGGCCCCCGGAGCGCCGGC
GGCTGTCGAGGCGCGGCGAGCCGCAGCCATTGCCTTTTATGGTAATCGTGCGAGAGGGCGCAGGGACTTC
CTTTGTCCCAAATCTGTGCGGAGCCGAAATCTGGGAGGCGCCGCCGCACCCCCTCTAGCGGGCGCGGGGC
GAAGCGGTGCGGCGCCGGCAGGAAGGAAATGGGCGGGGAGGGCCTTCGTGCGTCGCCGCGCCGCCGTCCC
CTTCTCCCTCTCCAGCCTCGGGGCTGTCCGCGGGGGGACGGCTGCCTTCGGGGGGGACGGGGCAGGGCGG
GGTTCGGCTTCTGGCGTGTGACCGGCGGCTCTAGAGCCTCTGCTAACCATGTTCATGCCTTCTTCTTTTT
CCTACAGCTCCTGGGCAACGTGCTGGTTATTGTGCTGTCTCATCATTTTGGCAAACCTAGGATCGGTACT
GTTGGTAAAGCCACCATGGCGGAGACTCTGTCGGGTTTAGGAGACGCGAGTGCGGCGGGCGCGGCGGCCG
TGAGCTCCGCGGCGTCAGAGACCGGGACGCGGCGGCTCAGCGACCTGCGGGTGATCGACCTGCGGGCGGA
GCTGAAGAAGCGGAACCTCGACTCGAGCGGCAACAAGAGCGTGCTGATGGAGCGGCTGAAGAAGGCCATT
GAAGATGAAGGTGGGAATCCTGATGAAATTGAAGTCACCTCAGAATGCAACAAGAAGATGCCTAAGAGGC
CCAGCAAAGGGAGGAAACCAGAAGACGAGGGTGTGGAGGACAACGGGCTCGAGGAGAATTCTGGGGATGG
GCAGGAGGATGTGGAGACCAGCCTGGAGAACCTGCAAGACATGGATATGATGGACATCAGTGTGCTGGAT
GAGGCTGACATTGACAATGGCAGCGTGGCAGACTGTGTGGAGGAAGAGGAGGAGGCCACACTCCCTGAGG
GCCTAGCAGACAGCACTGAACTGGTAGAAGGAGATTTGAAAGGGCTCCCAGAACAGCTGCAGGAGCATGC
TATAGATGACAAGGACACCGTTAACAATGTAGATACGTCATCATCTGACTTCACCATGCTGCAGGAGATG
GAAGAGGCATCTTTGGAGCCAGAAAATGAGAAAATACTCGACATTTTGGGGGAAACTTGTAAATCTGAGC
CAGTAAAAGAAGAAGGTTCGGAGCTGGAGCAGCCCTTTGCCCAGGCCACGAGTAGCGTGGGGCCAGACAG
GAAGCTGGCGGAGGAAGAGGACCTATTTGAGAGCTGCGGCCACCCGGAAGAGGAAGAGGAAGAGGAGGAA
GAAGATCAGGAAGAGGAGCAGGAGGAGGAGGGAGATTTAGCTTTGGCCAGCAGCAGCAAGTCTGAGTCTC
CAAGCACTCGGTGTCAGTGGAGCGAGGCAGATGCCCCGTTAGCAGTAGTGAAAAGGGAGCCGGCAGATGC
GCCTGGCGGAGGCACTGGGATGGACCGCGAGCCTGTAGGGCTAGAGGAGCCAGTTGAACAGAGTAGCACG
GCTGCCCAGCTCCCGGAGGCCACCAGCCAGGAGCTGGTGCGAGCGCCCACGGCAGCCCTGAGCCCTGAGC
CCCAAGATAGCAAAGAAGACGTGAAGAAGTTTGCTTTTGACGCTTGTAATGACGTCCCTGCGCCTCCTAA
AGAGTCCTCAGCCAGTGAGGGCGCTGATCAGAAAATGAGTTCTGTGGAGGAGGACTCGGATACAAAAAGG
CTTTCCCGAGAAGAGAAGGGTCGCAGCAGCTGTGGTAGGAATTTCTGGGTTAGTGGCCTTTCGTCTACAA
CCAGAGCCACGGATCTGAAGAACCTGTTTAGCAGATATGGGAAGGTGGTGGGTGCTAAGGTTGTGACGAA
CGCCCGGAGTCCTGGAGCTCGCTGTTATGGCTTTGTCACTATGTCCACAGCTGAAGAGGCAACAAAATGC
ATTAGCCATTTGCACAAGACTGAGCTGCATGGCAAGATGATCTCAGTGGAAAAGGCCAAAAGTGAGCCCA
CTGGCAAAAGAGTGCCTGACAGGCGAGATGGGGACAGCAAGAAGGAGAAGGCCAGCACCAGTGACAGATC
TGCAAACCTTAAGAGGGAGGAGAAAGGTGAGAGAAAAGACGATGCCAAGAAGACAGATGATGGGAGCACA
GAGAAGAGCAAAGACGCAGATGACCAGAAACCTGGGCCTTCAGAGCGCTCGCGAACGACCAAGTCAGGAA
GCCGTGGCACTGAGCGCACTGTGGTGATGGACAAGTCCAAAGGTGTGCCTGTCATCAGTGTGAAAACATC
TGGGTCTAAAGAGAGAGCCTCCAAAAGTCAGGACCGGAAGTCAGCCAGCCGGGAGAAGCGGTCTGTTGTG
TCCTTTGACAAAGTTAAAGAGTCTCGAAAGTCCAGAGACAGCAGACCCAGTGATGCCCGCTTCACCCGCC
GCTATGGCCCTGGTACCGCGGCCGCTCCCAAGAAGAAGAGGAAAGTCTCGAGCGATTACAAAGACCATGA
CGGTGATTATAAAGATCATGACATCGACTACAAGGATGACGATGACAAGGGCTCGGGCTCGACCTCGGGT
AAGCCTATCCCTAACCCTCTCCTCGGTCTCGATTCTACATGAAATCTAGAGTCGACAATGCGTTTCGACT
GTGCCTTCTAGTTGCCAGCCATCTGTTGTTTGCCCCTCCCCCGTGCCTTCCTTGACCCTGGAAGGTGCCA
CTCCCACTGTCCTTTCCTAATAAAATGAGGAAATTGCATCGCATTGTCTGAGTAGGTGTCATTCTATTCT
GGGGGGTGGGGTGGGGCAGGACAGCAAGGGGGAGGATTGGGAAGACAATAGCAGGCATGCTGGGGATGCG
GTGGGCTCTATGGAAACACGCGGCGACGCGTTCGACCGAATAAAACCTGTGACGGAAGATCACTTCGCAG
AATAAATAAATCCTGGTGTCCCTGTTGATACCGGGAAGCCCTGGGCCAACTTTTGGCGAAAATGAGACGT
TGATCGGCACGTAAGAGGTTCCAACTTTCACCATAATGAAATAAGATCACTACCGGGCGTATTTTTTGAG
TTGTCGAGATTTTCAGGAGCTAAAGATCTGGAAGCTAAGGATCTGCGATCGCTCCGGTGCCCGTCAGTGG
GCAGAGCGCACATCGCCCACAGTCCCCGAGAAGTTGGGGGGAGGGGTCGGCAATTGAACGGGTGCCTAGA
GAAGGTGGCGCGGGGTAAACTGGGAAAGTGATGTCGTGTACTGGCTCCGCCTTTTTCCCGAGGGTGGGGG
AGAACCGTATATAAGTGCAGTAGTCGCCGTGAACGTTCTTTTTCGCAACGGGTTTGCCGCCAGAACACAG
CTGAAGCTTCGAGGGGCTCGCATCTCTCCTTCACGCGCCCGCCGCCCTACCTGAGGCCGCCATCCACGCC
GGTTGAGTCGCGTTCTGCCGCCTCCCGCCTGTGGTGCCTCCTGAACTGCGTCCGCCGTCTAGGTAAGTTT
AAAGCTCAGGTCGAGACCGGGCCTTTGTCCGGCGCTCCCTTGGAGCCTACCTAGACTCAGCCGGCTCTCC
ACGCTTTGCCTGACCCTGCTTGCTCAACTCTACGTCTTTGTTTCGTTTTCTGTTCTGCGCCGTTACAGAT
CCAAGCTGTGACCGGCGCCTACAAGCTGCTAGCCACCATGAAAAAGCCTGAACTCACCGCGACGTCTGTC
GAGAAGTTTCTGATCGAAAAGTTCGACAGCGTCTCCGACCTGATGCAGCTCTCGGAGGGCGAAGAATCTC
GTGCTTTCAGCTTCGATGTAGGAGGGCGTGGATATGTCCTGCGGGTAAATAGCTGCGCCGATGGTTTCTA
CAAAGATCGTTATGTTTATCGGCACTTTGCATCGGCCGCGCTCCCGATTCCGGAAGTGCTTGACATTGGG
GAGTTCAGCGAGAGCCTGACCTATTGCATCTCCCGCCGTGCACAGGGTGTCACGTTGCAAGACCTGCCTG
AAACCGAACTGCCCGCTGTTCTGCAGCCGGTCGCGGAGGCCATGGATGCGATCGCTGCGGCCGATCTTAG
CCAGACGAGCGGGTTCGGCCCATTCGGACCGCAAGGAATCGGTCAATACACTACATGGCGTGATTTCATA
TGCGCGATTGCTGATCCCCATGTGTATCACTGGCAAACTGTGATGGACGACACCGTCAGTGCGTCCGTCG
CGCAGGCTCTCGATGAGCTGATGCTTTGGGCCGAGGACTGCCCCGAAGTCCGGCACCTCGTGCACGCGGA
TTTCGGCTCCAACAATGTCCTGACGGACAATGGCCGCATAACAGCGGTCATTGACTGGAGCGAGGCGATG
TTCGGGGATTCCCAATACGAGGTCGCCAACATCTTCTTCTGGAGGCCGTGGTTGGCTTGTATGGAGCAGC
AGACGCGCTACTTCGAGCGGAGGCATCCGGAGCTTGCAGGATCGCCGCGGCTCCGGGCGTATATGCTCCG
CATTGGTCTTGACCAACTCTATCAGAGCTTGGTTGACGGCAATTTCGATGATGCAGCTTGGGCGCAGGGT
CGATGCGACGCAATCGTCCGATCCGGAGCCGGGACTGTCGGGCGTACACAAATCGCCCGCAGAAGCGCGG
CCGTCTGGACCGATGGCTGTGTAGAAGTACTCGCCGATAGTGGAAACCGACGCCCCAGCACTCGTCCGAG
GGCAAAGGAATAGTTTTACGTATTGAGTATTTAACTAACTAAACTTGTTTATTGCAGCTTATAATGGTTA
CAAATAAAGCAATAGCATCACAAATTTCACAAATAAAGCATTTTTTTCACTGCATTCTAGTTGTGGTTTG
TCCAAACTCATCAATGTATCTTATCATGTCTGGAATTGACTCAAATGATGTCAATTAGTCTATCAGAAGC
TCATCTGGTCTCCCTTCCGGGGGACAAGACATCCCTGTTTAATATTTAAACAGCAGTGTTCCCAAACTGG
GTTCTTATATCCCTTGCTCTGGTCAACCAGGTTGCAGGGTTTCCTGTCCTCACAGGAACGAAGTCCCTAA
AGAAACAGTGGCAGCCAGGTTTAGCCCCGGAATTGACTGGATTCCTTTTTTAGGGCCCATTGGTATGGCT
TTTTCCCCGTATCCCCCCAGGTGTCTGCAGGCTCAAAGAGCAGCGAGAAGCGTTCAGAGGAAAGCGATCC
CGTGCCACCTTCCCCGTGCCCGGGCTGTCCCCGCACGCTGCCGGCTCGGGGATGCGGGGGGAGCGCCGGA
CCGGAGCGGAGCCCCGGGCGGCTCGCTGCTGCCCCCTAGCGGGGGAGGGACGTAATTACATCCCTGGGGG
CTTTGGGGGGGGGCTGTCCCTGATATCTATAACAAGAAAATATATATATAATAAGTTATCACGTAAGTAG
AACATGAAATAACAATATAATTATCGTATGAGTTAAATCTTAAAAGTCACGTAAAAGATAATCATGCGTC
ATTTTGACTCACGCGGTCGTTATAGTTCAAAATCAGTGACACTTACCGCATTGACAAGCACGCCTCACGG
GAGCTCCAAGCGGCGACTGAGATGTCCTAAATGCACAGCGACGGATTCGCGCTATTTAGAAAGAGAGAGC
AATATTTCAAGAATGCATGCGTCAATTTTACGCAGACTATCTTTCTAGGGTTAATCTAGCTGCATCAGGA
TCATATCGTCGGGTCTTTTTTCCGGCTCAGTCATCGCCCAAGCTGGCGCTATCTGGGCATCGGGGAGGAA
GAAGCCCGTGCCTTTTCCCGCGAGGTTGAAGCGGCATGGAAAGAGTTTGCCGAGGATGACTGCTGCTGCA
TTGACGTTGAGCGAAAACGCACGTTTACCATGATGATTCGGGAAGGTGTGGCCATGCACGCCTTTAACGG
TGAACTGTTCGTTCAGGCCACCTGGGATACCAGTTCGTCGCGGCTTTTCCGGACACAGTTCCGGATGGTC
AGCCCGAAGCGCATCAGCAACCCGAACAATACCGGCGACAGCCGGAACTGCCGTGCCGGTGTGCAGATTA
ATGACAGCGGTGCGGCGCTGGGATATTACGTCAGCGAGGACGGGTATCCTGGCTGGATGCCGCAGAAATG
GACATGGATACCCCGTGAGTTACCCGGCGGGCGCGCTTGGCGTAATCATGGTCATAGCTGTTTCCTGTGT
GAAATTGTTATCCGCTCACAATTCCACACAACATACGAGCCGGAAGCATAAAGTGTAAAGCCTGGGGTGC
CTAATGAGTGAGCTAACTCACATTAATTGCGTTGCGCTCACTGCCCGCTTTCCAGTCGGGAAACCTGTCG
TGCCAGCTGCATTAATGAATCGGCCAACGCGCGGGGAGAGGCGGTTTGCGTATTGGGCGCTCTTCCGCTT
CCTCGCTCACTGACTCGCTGCGCTCGGTCGTTCGGCTGCGGCGAGCGGTATCAGCTCACTCAAAGGCGGT
AATACGGTTATCCACAGAATCAGGGGATAACGCAGGAAAGAACATGTGAGCAAAAGGCCAGCAAAAGGCC
AGGAACCGTAAAAAGGCCGCGTTGCTGGCGTTTTTCCATAGGCTCCGCCCCCCTGACGAGCATCACAAAA
ATCGACGCTCAAGTCAGAGGTGGCGAAACCCGACAGGACTATAAAGATACCAGGCGTTTCCCCCTGGAAG
CTCCCTCGTGCGCTCTCCTGTTCCGACCCTGCCGCTTACCGGATACCTGTCCGCCTTTCTCCCTTCGGGA
AGCGTGGCGCTTTCTCATAGCTCACGCTGTAGGTATCTCAGTTCGGTGTAGGTCGTTCGCTCCAAGCTGG
GCTGTGTGCACGAACCCCCCGTTCAGCCCGACCGCTGCGCCTTATCCGGTAACTATCGTCTTGAGTCCAA
CCCGGTAAGACACGACTTATCGCCACTGGCAGCAGCCACTGGTAACAGGATTAGCAGAGCGAGGTATGTA
GGCGGTGCTACAGAGTTCTTGAAGTGGTGGCCTAACTACGGCTACACTAGAAGAACAGTATTTGGTATCT
GCGCTCTGCTGAAGCCAGTTACCTTCGGAAAAAGAGTTGGTAGCTCTTGATCCGGCAAACAAACCACCGC
TGGTAGCGGTGGTTTTTTTGTTTGCAAGCAGCAGATTACGCGCAGAAAAAAAGGATCTCAAGAAGATCCT
TTGATCTTTTCTACGGGGTCTGACGCTCAGTGGAACGAAAACTCACGTTAAGGGATTTTGGTCATGAGAT
TATCAAAAAGGATCTTCACCTAGATCCTTTTAAATTAAAAATGAAGTTTTAAATCAATCTAAAGTATATA
TGAGTAAACTTGGTCTGACAGTTACCAATGCTTAATCAGTGAGGCACCTATCTCAGCGATCTGTCTATTT
CGTTCATCCATAGTTGCCTGACTCCCCGTCGTGTAGATAACTACGATACGGGAGGGCTTACCATCTGGCC
CCAGTGCTGCAATGATACCGCGAGACCCACGCTCACCGGCTCCAGATTTATCAGCAATAAACCAGCCAGC
CGGAAGGGCCGAGCGCAGAAGTGGTCCTGCAACTTTATCCGCCTCCATCCAGTCTATTAATTGTTGCCGG
GAAGCTAGAGTAAGTAGTTCGCCAGTTAATAGTTTGCGCAACGTTGTTGCCATTGCTACAGGCATCGTGG
TGTCACGCTCGTCGTTTGGTATGGCTTCATTCAGCTCCGGTTCCCAACGATCAAGGCGAGTTACATGATC
CCCCATGTTGTGCAAAAAAGCGGTTAGCTCCTTCGGTCCTCCGATCGTTGTCAGAAGTAAGTTGGCCGCA
GTGTTATCACTCATGGTTATGGCAGCACTGCATAATTCTCTTACTGTCATGCCATCCGTAAGATGCTTTT
CTGTGACTGGTGAGTACTCAACCAAGTCATTCTGAGAATAGTGTATGCGGCGACCGAGTTGCTCTTGCCC
GGCGTCAATACGGGATAATACCGCGCCACATAGCAGAACTTTAAAAGTGCTCATCATTGGAAAACGTTCT
TCGGGGCGAAAACTCTCAAGGATCTTACCGCTGTTGAGATCCAGTTCGATGTAACCCACTCGTGCACCCA
ACTGATCTTCAGCATCTTTTACTTTCACCAGCGTTTCTGGGTGAGCAAAAACAGGAAGGCAAAATGCCGC
AAAAAAGGGAATAAGGGCGACACGGAAATGTTGAATACTCAT
